Addgene plasmid #114804: PRK1 K5_pECIA14
Purpose: Prey vector PRK1 K5_pECIA14 should be used with bait vector PRK1 K5_pECIA2.
Depositing lab: Youssef Belkhadir. Depositing organization: Gregor Mendel Institute of Molecular Plant Biology. Publication: An extracellular network of Arabidopsis leucine-rich repeat receptor kinases. Smakowska-Luzan E, Mott GA, Parys K, Stegmann M, Howton TC, Layeghifard M, Neuhold J, Lehner A, Kong J, Grunwald K, Weinberger N, Satbhai SB, Mayer D, Busch W, Madalinski M, Stolt-Bergner P, Provart NJ, Mukhtar MS, Zipfel C, Desveaux D, Guttman DS, Belkhadir Y. Nature. 2018 Jan 18;553(7688):342-346. doi: 10.1038/nature25184. Epub 2018 Jan 10. PubMed 29320478.
Backbone
  Vector backbone: pECIA14
  Backbone manufacturer: Chris Garcia (Addgene plasmid # 47051)
  Vector type: Insect Expression
Growth in bacteria
  Bacterial resistance: Ampicillin, 100 μg/mL
  Growth temperature: 37°C
  Growth strain: DH5alpha
  Copy number: High Copy
Gene/Insert
  Gene/Insert name: AT5G35390
  Species: A. thaliana (mustard weed)
  Promoter: Metallothionein (Copper-Inducible)
  Cloning method: Ligation Independent Cloning
Terms and licenses: Academic/Nonprofit Terms; Industry Terms: Not Available to Industry
Depositor comments: Plasmid for secreted expression in Drosophila cell culture by induction via CuSO4. Insert is an extracellular domain of indicated LRR-RK, C-terminally tagged with Pentameric rat COMP helix, Alkaline Phosphatase (human, placental), Flag, and hexahistidine tags. Insert Protein Sequence: SDSEAILKFKESLVVGQENALASWNAKSPPCTWSGVLCNGGSVWRLQMENLELSGSIDIEALSGLTSLRTLSFMNNKFEGPFPDFKKLAALKSLYLSNNQFGGDIPGDAFEGMGWLKKVHLAQNKFTGQIPSSVAKLPKLLELRLDGNQFTGEIPEFEHQLHLLNLSNNALTGPIPESLSMTDPKVFEGNKGLYGKPLETECDSPYIEHPPQSEARPKSSS
How to cite: PRK1 K5_pECIA14 was a gift from Youssef Belkhadir (Addgene plasmid # 114804 ; http://n2t.net/addgene:114804 ; RRID:Addgene_114804)
