[The description below was written by a language model from this plasmid's Addgene catalogue record and pLannotate feature annotations shown in this document.]
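Description:
PRK1 K5_pECIA14 is an insect-cell expression plasmid built on the pECIA14 backbone, designed for secreted production of a plant receptor ectodomain in Drosophila cell culture. It is maintained in E. coli through a high-copy ColE1/pUC-type origin and selected with ampicillin via the β-lactamase gene. The remaining bacterial elements in the roughly 5.9 kb sequence (lac promoter/operator, and fragments of lacZα, lacI, rop and bom) appear to be cloning-vector remnants rather than functional parts of the design.

The expression cassette is driven by the Drosophila metallothionein promoter, which is induced by copper sulfate. Downstream, a Drosophila BiP signal sequence directs the product into the secretory pathway. It is followed by the extracellular domain of the Arabidopsis thaliana leucine-rich repeat receptor kinase PRK1 (AT5G35390), inserted by ligation-independent cloning. This ectodomain is fused at its C-terminus to the coiled-coil helix of rat COMP, which assembles the protein into pentamers, then to human placental alkaline phosphatase, a FLAG epitope and a hexahistidine tag. The His tag is stated in the depositor comments but not annotated in the feature table. An SV40 polyadenylation signal lies downstream of the cassette, although it is annotated on the opposite strand.

The plasmid is the "prey" half of an extracellular interaction assay and is meant to be paired with the corresponding bait vector, PRK1 K5_pECIA2. Pentamerisation raises avidity so that weak ectodomain–ectodomain contacts can be captured, and the alkaline phosphatase gives an enzymatic readout of prey binding to bait. The construct belongs to a collection used to map the extracellular interaction network of Arabidopsis LRR receptor kinases.
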