Features (pLannotate 1.2.2; 19 found; start..end, strand, type, name):
     23..449     +  promoter       MT promoter: Drosophila metallothionein promoter
    467..520     +  sig_peptide    BiP signal sequence: Drosophila BiP signal sequence
    521..1183    +  CDS            PRK1 (fragment): PRK1_ARATH - Also known as PRKD From Arabidopsis thaliana (Mouse-ear cress).
   1220..1399    +  CDS            Comp (fragment): COMP_RAT - Experimental evidence at protein level: Swiss-Prot protein existence level 1. May play a role in the structural integrity of cartilage via its interaction with other extracellular matrix proteins such as the collagens and fibronectin. Can mediate the interaction of chondrocytes with the cartilage extracellular matrix through interaction with cell surface integrin receptors. Could play a role in the pathogenesis of osteoarthritis. Potent suppressor of apoptosis in both primary chondrocytes and transformed cells. Suppresses apoptosis by blocking the activation of caspase-3 and by indu
   1387..2839    +  CDS            SEAP (fragment): secreted alkaline phosphatase from human placenta The natural enzyme has a C-terminal transmembrane sequence that is replaced by a GPI anchor.
   2876..2905    +  CDS            2xFLAG (fragment): two tandem FLAG® epitope tags
   3011..3145    -  polyA_signal   SV40 poly(A) signal: SV40 polyadenylation signal
   3168..3252    -  CDS            large T antigen (fragment): large T antigen from SV40 (simian virus 40)
   3252..3276    +  misc_feature   MCS (fragment): pUC18/19 multiple cloning site
   3313..3329    -  protein_bind   lac operator: The lac repressor binds to the lac operator to inhibit transcription in E. coli. This inhibition can be relieved by adding lactose or isopropyl-β-D-thiogalactopyranoside (IPTG). lac repressor encoded by lacI
   3337..3367    -  promoter       lac promoter: promoter for the E. coli lac operon
   3382..3403    -  protein_bind   CAP binding site: CAP binding activates transcription in the presence of cAMP. E. coli catabolite activator protein
   3416..3508    -  CDS            lacI (fragment): lac repressor; lacI; The lac repressor binds to the lac operator to inhibit transcription in E. coli. This inhibition can be relieved by adding lactose or isopropyl-β-D-thiogalactopyranoside (IPTG).
   3691..4279    -  rep_origin     ori: high-copy-number ColE1/pMB1/pBR322/pUC origin of replication
   4450..5310    -  CDS            AmpR: β-lactamase; bla; confers resistance to ampicillin, carbenicillin, and related antibiotics
   5311..5415    -  promoter       AmpR promoter: bla
   5510..5545    +  CDS            rop (fragment): Rop protein, which maintains plasmids at low copy number; rop
   5647..5746    +  misc_feature   bom (fragment): basis of mobility region from pBR322
   5752..21      -  CDS            lacZα (fragment) (across the origin): LacZα fragment of β-galactosidase; lacZ fragment
>Addgene plasmid #114804 | PRK1 K5_pECIA14 | addgene full sequence | sequence record 270302 | Addgene NGS Result
GTAAAACGACGGCCAGTGAATTAATTCGTTGCAGGACAGGATGTGGTGCCCGATGTGACTAGCTCTTTGC
TGCAGGCCGTCCTATCCTCTGGTTCCGATAAGAGACCCAGAACTCCGGCCCCCCACCGCCCACCGCCACC
CCCATACATATGTGGTACGCAAGTAAGAGTGCCTGCGCATGCCCCATGTGCCCCACCAAGAGCTTTGCAT
CCCATACAAGTCCCCAAAGTGGAGAACCGAACCAATTCTTCGCGGGCAGAACAAAAGCTTCTGCACACGT
CTCCACTCGAATTTGGAGCCGGCCGGCGTGTGCAAAAGAGGTGAATCGAACGAAAGACCCGTGTGTAAAG
CCGCGTTTCCAAAATGTATAAAACCGAGAGCATCTGGCCAATGTGCATCAGTTGTGGTCAGCAGCAAAAT
CAAGTGAATCATCTCAGTGCAACTAAAGGGGGGATCCGATCTCAATATGAAGTTATGCATATTACTGGCC
GTCGTGGCCTTTGTTGGCCTCTCGCTCGGGTCAGATTCTGAGGCTATCCTCAAGTTCAAGGAATCTTTAG
TTGTTGGGCAGGAAAACGCGTTGGCCTCATGGAATGCTAAAAGTCCTCCTTGCACTTGGTCTGGTGTCTT
GTGCAATGGCGGCTCCGTCTGGAGACTGCAGATGGAGAACTTGGAGCTTTCTGGTTCTATAGACATCGAG
GCATTGTCGGGTTTGACATCCTTGAGGACTCTAAGCTTCATGAACAACAAGTTTGAAGGGCCATTCCCTG
ACTTCAAGAAACTCGCTGCTCTCAAGTCACTCTACCTGTCAAACAATCAATTCGGAGGAGATATACCAGG
GGATGCTTTTGAAGGTATGGGGTGGTTGAAGAAGGTCCATTTGGCACAAAACAAGTTTACCGGTCAAATT
CCGTCATCTGTGGCCAAATTGCCCAAGCTTTTAGAACTGAGACTTGACGGGAACCAATTCACTGGAGAGA
TACCAGAGTTTGAACATCAGCTACACTTGTTAAACCTTTCAAACAATGCATTAACAGGTCCAATACCAGA
GAGTCTCAGCATGACAGATCCAAAGGTGTTTGAAGGTAACAAAGGCTTATATGGAAAACCGCTGGAAACA
GAATGTGATTCTCCTTATATAGAACATCCTCCACAGTCTGAGGCACGACCCAAATCATCATCACTGGAGG
TGCTGTTCCAGGGACCAAGCGGCAATCCCGGCGGCGATCTGGCCCCCCAGATGCTGCGCGAGCTGCAGGA
GACCAATGCCGCCCTGCAGGACGTGCGCGAGCTGCTGCGCCACCGCGTGAAGGAGATCACCTTCCTGAAG
AACACCGTGATGGAGTGCGACGCCTGCGGCATGCAGCCCTCTAGAGGCTCCGGCTCCATCATCCCAGTTG
AGGAGGAGAACCCGGACTTCTGGAACCGCGAGGCAGCCGAGGCCCTGGGTGCCGCCAAGAAGCTGCAGCC
TGCACAGACAGCCGCCAAGAACCTCATCATCTTCCTGGGCGATGGGATGGGGGTGTCTACGGTGACAGCT
GCCAGGATCCTAAAAGGGCAGAAGAAGGACAAACTGGGGCCTGAGATACCCCTGGCCATGGACCGCTTCC
CATATGTGGCTCTGTCCAAGACATACAATGTAGACAAACATGTGCCAGACAGTGGAGCCACAGCCACGGC
CTACCTGTGCGGGGTCAAGGGCAACTTCCAGACCATTGGCTTGAGTGCAGCCGCCCGCTTTAACCAGTGC
AACACGACACGCGGCAACGAGGTCATCTCCGTGATGAATCGGGCCAAGAAAGCAGGGAAGTCAGTGGGAG
TGGTAACCACCACACGAGTGCAGCACGCCTCGCCAGCCGGCACCTACGCCCACACGGTGAACCGCAACTG
GTACTCGGACGCCGACGTGCCTGCCTCGGCCCGCCAGGAGGGGTGCCAGGACATCGCTACGCAGCTCATC
TCCAACATGGACATTGACGTGATCCTAGGTGGAGGCCGAAAGTACATGTTTCGCATGGGAACCCCAGACC
CTGAGTACCCAGATGACTACAGCCAAGGTGGGACCAGGCTGGACGGGAAGAATCTGGTGCAGGAATGGCT
GGCGAAGCGCCAGGGTGCCCGGTATGTGTGGAACCGCACTGAGCTCATGCAGGCTTCCCTGGACCCGTCT
GTGACCCATCTCATGGGTCTCTTTGAGCCTGGAGACATGAAATACGAGATCCACCGAGACTCCACACTGG
ACCCCTCCCTGATGGAGATGACAGAGGCTGCCCTGCGCCTGCTGAGCAGGAACCCCCGCGGCTTCTTCCT
CTTCGTGGAGGGTGGTCGCATCGACCATGGTCATCATGAAAGCAGGGCTTACCGGGCACTGACTGAGACG
ATCATGTTCGACGACGCCATTGAGAGGGCGGGCCAGCTCACCAGCGAGGAGGACACGCTGAGCCTCGTCA
CTGCCGACCACTCCCACGTCTTCTCCTTCGGAGGCTACCCCCTGCGAGGGAGCTCCATCTTCGGGCTGGC
CCCTGGCAAGGCCCGGGACAGGAAGGCCTACACGGTCCTCCTATACGGAAACGGTCCAGGCTATGTGCTC
AAGGACGGCGCCCGGCCGGATGTTACCGAGAGCGAGAGCGGGAGCCCCGAGTATCGGCAGCAGTCAGCAG
TGCCCCTGGACGAAGAGACCCACGCAGGCGAGGACGTGGCGGTGTTCGCGCGCGGCCCGCAGGCGCACCT
GGTTCACGGCGTGCAGGAGCAGACCTTCATAGCGCACGTCATGGCCTTCGCCGCCTGCCTGGAGCCCTAC
ACCGCCTGCGACCTGGCGCCCCCCGCCGGCACCACCGACGCCGCGCACCCGGGTTCTAGAGGAAGCACCT
CCGGCGATAACGATTACAAGGATGATGATGATAAGGCCAGCGGCACCGGTCATCATCACCATCACCATTG
AGTTTAAACCCGCTGATCAGCCTCGACTGTGCCTTCTAAGGCCTGAGCTCGCTGATCAGCCTCGATCGAG
GATCCAGACATGATAAGATACATTGATGAGTTTGGACAAACCACAACTAGAATGCAGTGAAAAAAATGCT
TTATTTGTGAAATTTGTGATGCTATTGCTTTATTTGTAACCATTATAAGCTGCAATAAACAAGTTAACAA
CAACAATTGCATTCATTTTATGTTTCAGGTTCAGGGGGAGGTGTGGGAGGTTTTTTAAAGCAAGTAAAAC
CTCTACAAATGTGGTATGGCTGATTATGATCAGTCGACCTGCAGGCATGCAAGCTTGGCGTAATCATGGT
CATAGCTGTTTCCTGTGTGAAATTGTTATCCGCTCACAATTCCACACAACATACGAGCCGGAAGCATAAA
GTGTAAAGCCTGGGGTGCCTAATGAGTGAGCTAACTCACATTAATTGCGTTGCGCTCACTGCCCGCTTTC
CAGTCGGGAAACCTGTCGTGCCAGCTGCATTAATGAATCGGCCAACGCGCGGGGAGAGGCGGTTTGCGTA
TTGGGCGCTCTTCCGCTTCCTCGCTCACTGACTCGCTGCGCTCGGTCGTTCGGCTGCGGCGAGCGGTATC
AGCTCACTCAAAGGCGGTAATACGGTTATCCACAGAATCAGGGGATAACGCAGGAAAGAACATGTGAGCA
AAAGGCCAGCAAAAGGCCAGGAACCGTAAAAAGGCCGCGTTGCTGGCGTTTTTCCATAGGCTCCGCCCCC
CTGACGAGCATCACAAAAATCGACGCTCAAGTCAGAGGTGGCGAAACCCGACAGGACTATAAAGATACCA
GGCGTTTCCCCCTGGAAGCTCCCTCGTGCGCTCTCCTGTTCCGACCCTGCCGCTTACCGGATACCTGTCC
GCCTTTCTCCCTTCGGGAAGCGTGGCGCTTTCTCATAGCTCACGCTGTAGGTATCTCAGTTCGGTGTAGG
TCGTTCGCTCCAAGCTGGGCTGTGTGCACGAACCCCCCGTTCAGCCCGACCGCTGCGCCTTATCCGGTAA
CTATCGTCTTGAGTCCAACCCGGTAAGACACGACTTATCGCCACTGGCAGCAGCCACTGGTAACAGGATT
AGCAGAGCGAGGTATGTAGGCGGTGCTACAGAGTTCTTGAAGTGGTGGCCTAACTACGGCTACACTAGAA
GAACAGTATTTGGTATCTGCGCTCTGCTGAAGCCAGTTACCTTCGGAAAAAGAGTTGGTAGCTCTTGATC
CGGCAAACAAACCACCGCTGGTAGCGGTGGTTTTTTTGTTTGCAAGCAGCAGATTACGCGCAGAAAAAAA
GGATCTCAAGAAGATCCTTTGATCTTTTCTACGGGGTCTGACGCTCAGTGGAACGAAAACTCACGTTAAG
GGATTTTGGTCATGAGATTATCAAAAAGGATCTTCACCTAGATCCTTTTAAATTAAAAATGAAGTTTTAA
ATCAATCTAAAGTATATATGAGTAAACTTGGTCTGACAGTTACCAATGCTTAATCAGTGAGGCACCTATC
TCAGCGATCTGTCTATTTCGTTCATCCATAGTTGCCTGACTCCCCGTCGTGTAGATAACTACGATACGGG
AGGGCTTACCATCTGGCCCCAGTGCTGCAATGATACCGCGAGACCCACGCTCACCGGCTCCAGATTTATC
AGCAATAAACCAGCCAGCCGGAAGGGCCGAGCGCAGAAGTGGTCCTGCAACTTTATCCGCCTCCATCCAG
TCTATTAATTGTTGCCGGGAAGCTAGAGTAAGTAGTTCGCCAGTTAATAGTTTGCGCAACGTTGTTGCCA
TTGCTACAGGCATCGTGGTGTCACGCTCGTCGTTTGGTATGGCTTCATTCAGCTCCGGTTCCCAACGATC
AAGGCGAGTTACATGATCCCCCATGTTGTGCAAAAAAGCGGTTAGCTCCTTCGGTCCTCCGATCGTTGTC
AGAAGTAAGTTGGCCGCAGTGTTATCACTCATGGTTATGGCAGCACTGCATAATTCTCTTACTGTCATGC
CATCCGTAAGATGCTTTTCTGTGACTGGTGAGTACTCAACCAAGTCATTCTGAGAATAGTGTATGCGGCG
ACCGAGTTGCTCTTGCCCGGCGTCAATACGGGATAATACCGCGCCACATAGCAGAACTTTAAAAGTGCTC
ATCATTGGAAAACGTTCTTCGGGGCGAAAACTCTCAAGGATCTTACCGCTGTTGAGATCCAGTTCGATGT
AACCCACTCGTGCACCCAACTGATCTTCAGCATCTTTTACTTTCACCAGCGTTTCTGGGTGAGCAAAAAC
AGGAAGGCAAAATGCCGCAAAAAAGGGAATAAGGGCGACACGGAAATGTTGAATACTCATACTCTTCCTT
TTTCAATATTATTGAAGCATTTATCAGGGTTATTGTCTCATGAGCGGATACATATTTGAATGTATTTAGA
AAAATAAACAAATAGGGGTTCCGCGCACATTTCCCCGAAAAGTGCCACCTGACGTCTAAGAAACCATTAT
TATCATGACATTAACCTATAAAAATAGGCGTATCACGAGGCCCTTTCGTCTCGCGCGTTTCGGTGATGAC
GGTGAAAACCTCTGACACATGCAGCTCCCGGAGACGGTCACAGCTTGTCTGTAAGCGGATGCCGGGAGCA
GACAAGCCCGTCAGGGCGCGTCAGCGGGTGTTGGCGGGTGTCGGGGCTGGCTTAACTATGCGGCATCAGA
GCAGATTGTACTGAGAGTGCACCATATGCGGTGTGAAATACCGCACAGATGCGTAAGGAGAAAATACCGC
ATCAGGCGCCATTCGCCATTCAGGCTGCGCAACTGTTGGGAAGGGCGATCGGTGCGGGCCTCTTCGCTAT
TACGCCAGCTGGCGAAAGGGGGATGTGCTGCAAGGCGATTAAGTTGGGTAACGCCAGGGTTTTCCCAGTC
ACGACGTT
